Addgene plasmid #153150: Flag-FOXR1
Purpose: Expression of Flag tagged human FOXR1 in mammalian cells
Depositing lab: Stefan Koch. Depositing organization: Linkopings Universitet. Publication: A uniform expression library for the exploration of FOX transcription factor biology. Moparthi L, Koch S. Differentiation. 2020 Sep - Oct;115:30-36. doi: 10.1016/j.diff.2020.08.002. Epub 2020 Aug 20. PubMed 32858261.
Backbone
  Vector backbone: pCS2+ N-flag
  Backbone size w/o insert (bp): 4131
  Vector type: Mammalian Expression
Growth in bacteria
  Bacterial resistance: Ampicillin, 100 μg/mL
  Growth temperature: 37°C
  Growth strain: DH5alpha
  Copy number: High Copy
Gene/Insert
  Gene/Insert name: human FOXR1
  Species: H. sapiens (human)
  Insert size (bp): 876
  Entrez Gene: FOXR1 (a.k.a. FOXN5, DLNB13, MGC149486)
  Promoter: CMV IE94
  Tag / fusion protein: Flag (N terminal on backbone)
  Cloning method: Restriction Enzyme; 5′ cloning site EcoRI (not destroyed); 3′ cloning site XhoI (not destroyed)
  Sequencing primers: 5′ SP6; 3′ EBV-rev
Terms and licenses: Academic/Nonprofit Terms; Industry Terms: Not Available to Industry
How to cite: Flag-FOXR1 was a gift from Stefan Koch (Addgene plasmid # 153150 ; http://n2t.net/addgene:153150 ; RRID:Addgene_153150)
