[The description below was written by a language model from this plasmid's Addgene catalogue record and pLannotate feature annotations shown in this document.]
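Description:
Flag-FOXR1 is a mammalian expression plasmid built on the pCS2+ N-flag backbone, carrying the human FOXR1 coding sequence (also known as FOXN5), a member of the forkhead box transcription factor family. The sequenced plasmid is about 5 kb. It is maintained in E. coli as a high-copy plasmid through a ColE1/pUC-type origin and is selected with ampicillin via the β-lactamase gene under its own promoter. An f1 phage origin is also present, along with remnants of lac promoter/operator, lacI and lacZα sequences inherited from the cloning vector lineage; these have no evident role in the expression function.

The expression cassette is driven by the simian cytomegalovirus IE94 enhancer/promoter, a strong constitutive element in many vertebrate cells. Because the sequence record is circular, this promoter lies at the end of the numbered sequence and reads directly into the SP6 promoter, the backbone-encoded FLAG epitope and then the roughly 0.88 kb FOXR1 open reading frame, which was inserted between retained EcoRI and XhoI sites. The result is an N-terminally FLAG-tagged FOXR1 protein, with transcripts terminated by an SV40 polyadenylation signal downstream of the insert. The SP6 promoter upstream of the tag could in principle support in vitro transcription of sense RNA, a common feature of pCS2-type vectors, while T7 and T3 promoter elements lie on the opposite strand beyond the insert.

The plasmid is intended for expressing tagged FOXR1 in mammalian cells, where the FLAG epitope allows detection or immunoprecipitation with anti-FLAG antibodies. It belongs to a uniform expression library of FOX transcription factors built for comparative study of this family.
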