Features (pLannotate 1.2.2; 16 found; start..end, strand, type, name):
     35..53      +  promoter       SP6 promoter: promoter for bacteriophage SP6 RNA polymerase
     94..110     +  CDS            FLAG (fragment): FLAG® epitope tag, followed by an enterokinase cleavage site
    139..1011    +  CDS            FOXR1: FOXR1_HUMAN - Also known as FOXN5. Experimental evidence at protein level: Swiss-Prot protein existence level 1. From Homo sapiens (Human).
   1030..1047    -  promoter       T7 promoter (fragment): promoter for bacteriophage T7 RNA polymerase
   1052..1186    -  polyA_signal   SV40 poly(A) signal: SV40 polyadenylation signal
   1299..1317    -  promoter       T3 promoter: promoter for bacteriophage T3 RNA polymerase
   1362..1378    -  protein_bind   lac operator: The lac repressor binds to the lac operator to inhibit transcription in E. coli. This inhibition can be relieved by adding lactose or isopropyl-β-D-thiogalactopyranoside (IPTG). lac repressor encoded by lacI
   1386..1416    -  promoter       lac promoter: promoter for the E. coli lac operon
   1431..1452    -  protein_bind   CAP binding site: CAP binding activates transcription in the presence of cAMP. E. coli catabolite activator protein
   1465..1557    -  CDS            lacI (fragment): lac repressor; lacI; The lac repressor binds to the lac operator to inhibit transcription in E. coli. This inhibition can be relieved by adding lactose or isopropyl-β-D-thiogalactopyranoside (IPTG).
   1740..2328    -  rep_origin     ori: high-copy-number ColE1/pMB1/pBR322/pUC origin of replication
   2499..3359    -  CDS            AmpR: β-lactamase; bla; confers resistance to ampicillin, carbenicillin, and related antibiotics
   3360..3464    -  promoter       AmpR promoter: bla
   3517..3945    -  rep_origin     f1 ori (sequence partly withheld): f1 bacteriophage origin of replication; arrow indicates direction of (+) strand synthesis
   3950..4016    -  CDS            lacZα (fragment): LacZα fragment of β-galactosidase; lacZ fragment
   4023..5000    +  promoter       CMV IE94 promoter: enhancer/promoter region of simian cytomegalovirus major immediate early transcription unit IE94
>Addgene plasmid #153150 | Flag-FOXR1 | addgene full sequence | sequence record 299559 | Addgene NGS Result
CGCCATTCTGCCTGGGGACGTCGGAGCAAGCTTGATTTAGGTGACACTATAGAATACAAGCTACTTGTTC
TTTTTGCAGGATCAGCCACCATGGATTACAAGGACGACGACGATAAGGGATCCCATCGATTCGAATTCGG
GAACGAGCTCTTTCTGGCCTTCACCACATCTCACCTCCCCTTAGCGGAGCAGAAACTTGCCAGGTATAAA
CTCCGAATTGTTAAGCCACCAAAATTACCCCTAGAGAAAAAACCCAACCCTGATAAGGATGGTCCAGATT
ATGAGCCCAACCTCTGGATGTGGGTAAATCCCAACATTGTGTATCCCCCTGGAAAGCTGGAGGTCTCAGG
ACGTAGGAAGAGGGAGGACCTGACAAGCACACTCCCCTCCTCTCAGCCACCCCAGAAGGAGGAAGATGCC
AGCTGCTCAGAGGCCGCAGGGGTGGAATCACTGTCCCAGTCCTCCAGCAAGCGGTCTCCCCCTCGGAAGC
GGTTTGCCTTTTCCCCCAGCACCTGGGAGCTCACAGAAGAGGAGGAGGCTGAGGACCAGGAAGACAGCTC
CTCTATGGCTCTCCCATCCCCTCACAAAAGGGCCCCCCTCCAGAGTCGGAGGCTTCGGCAAGCCAGCAGC
CAGGCGGGGAGGCTCTGGTCCCGGCCCCCTCTCAATTACTTCCACCTAATTGCCCTGGCATTAAGAAACA
GTTCCCCCTGTGGCCTCAACGTGCAACAGATCTACAGTTTCACTCGAAAGCACTTCCCCTTTTTCCGGAC
GGCCCCGGAAGGCTGGAAGAATACTGTCCGTCACAATCTCTGTTTTCGAGACAGCTTTGAGAAAGTGCCT
GTCAGCATGCAGGGCGGGGCCAGCACACGGCCTCGATCTTGCCTCTGGAAGTTGACCGAGGAGGGACACC
GCCGCTTTGCGGAGGAGGCCCGCGCCTTGGCTTCCACTCGGCTAGAAAGTATCCAACAGTGCATGAGCCA
GCCAGATGTGATGCCCTTCCTCTTTGATCTTTAACTCGAGCCTCTAGAACTATAGTGAGTCGTATTACGT
AGATCCAGACATGATAAGATACATTGATGAGTTTGGACAAACCACAACTAGAATGCAGTGAAAAAAATGC
TTTATTTGTGAAATTTGTGATGCTATTGCTTTATTTGTAACCATTATAAGCTGCAATAAACAAGTTAACA
ACAACAATTGCATTCATTTTATGTTTCAGGTTCAGGGGGAGGTGTGGGAGGTTTTTTAATTCGCGGCCGC
GGCGCCAATGCATTGGGCCCGGTACCCAGCTTTTGTTCCCTTTAGTGAGGGTTAATTGCGCGCTTGGCGT
AATCATGGTCATAGCTGTTTCCTGTGTGAAATTGTTATCCGCTCACAATTCCACACAACATACGAGCCGG
GAGCATAAAGTGTAAAGCCTGGGGTGCCTAATGAGTGAGCTAACTCACATTAATTGCGTTGCGCTCACTG
CCCGCTTTCCAGTCGGGAAACCTGTCGTGCCAGCTGCATTAATGAATCGGCCAACGCGCGGGGAGAGGCG
GTTTGCGTATTGGGCGCTCTTCCGCTTCCTCGCTCACTGACTCGCTGCGCTCGGTCGTTCGGCTGCGGCG
AGCGGTATCAGCTCACTCAAAGGCGGTAATACGGTTATCCACAGAATCAGGGGATAACGCAGGAAAGAAC
ATGTGAGCAAAAGGCCAGCAAAAGGCCAGGAACCGTAAAAAGGCCGCGTTGCTGGCGTTTTTCCATAGGC
TCCGCCCCCCTGACGAGCATCACAAAAATCGACGCTCAAGTCAGAGGTGGCGAAACCCGACAGGACTATA
AAGATACCAGGCGTTTCCCCCTGGAAGCTCCCTCGTGCGCTCTCCTGTTCCGACCCTGCCGCTTACCGGA
TACCTGTCCGCCTTTCTCCCTTCGGGAAGCGTGGCGCTTTCTCATAGCTCACGCTGTAGGTATCTCAGTT
CGGTGTAGGTCGTTCGCTCCAAGCTGGGCTGTGTGCACGAACCCCCCGTTCAGCCCGACCGCTGCGCCTT
ATCCGGTAACTATCGTCTTGAGTCCAACCCGGTAAGACACGACTTATCGCCACTGGCAGCAGCCACTGGT
AACAGGATTAGCAGAGCGAGGTATGTAGGCGGTGCTACAGAGTTCTTGAAGTGGTGGCCTAACTACGGCT
ACACTAGAAGAACAGTATTTGGTATCTGCGCTCTGCTGAAGCCAGTTACCTTCGGAAAAAGAGTTGGTAG
CTCTTGATCCGGCAAACAAACCACCGCTGGTAGCGGTGGTTTTTTTGTTTGCAAGCAGCAGATTACGCGC
AGAAAAAAAGGATCTCAAGAAGATCCTTTGATCTTTTCTACGGGGTCTGACGCTCAGTGGAACGAAAACT
CACGTTAAGGGATTTTGGTCATGAGATTATCAAAAAGGATCTTCACCTAGATCCTTTTAAATTAAAAATG
AAGTTTTAAATCAATCTAAAGTATATATGAGTAAACTTGGTCTGACAGTTACCAATGCTTAATCAGTGAG
GCACCTATCTCAGCGATCTGTCTATTTCGTTCATCCATAGTTGCCTGACTCCCCGTCGTGTAGATAACTA
CGATACGGGAGGGCTTACCATCTGGCCCCAGTGCTGCAATGATACCGCGAGACCCACGCTCACCGGCTCC
AGATTTATCAGCAATAAACCAGCCAGCCGGAAGGGCCGAGCGCAGAAGTGGTCCTGCAACTTTATCCGCC
TCCATCCAGTCTATTAATTGTTGCCGGGAAGCTAGAGTAAGTAGTTCGCCAGTTAATAGTTTGCGCAACG
TTGTTGCCATTGCTACAGGCATCGTGGTGTCACGCTCGTCGTTTGGTATGGCTTCATTCAGCTCCGGTTC
CCAACGATCAAGGCGAGTTACATGATCCCCCATGTTGTGCAAAAAAGCGGTTAGCTCCTTCGGTCCTCCG
ATCGTTGTCAGAAGTAAGTTGGCCGCAGTGTTATCACTCATGGTTATGGCAGCACTGCATAATTCTCTTA
CTGTCATGCCATCCGTAAGATGCTTTTCTGTGACTGGTGAGTACTCAACCAAGTCATTCTGAGAATAGTG
TATGCGGCGACCGAGTTGCTCTTGCCCGGCGTCAATACGGGATAATACCGCGCCACATAGCAGAACTTTA
AAAGTGCTCATCATTGGAAAACGTTCTTCGGGGCGAAAACTCTCAAGGATCTTACCGCTGTTGAGATCCA
GTTCGATGTAACCCACTCGTGCACCCAACTGATCTTCAGCATCTTTTACTTTCACCAGCGTTTCTGGGTG
AGCAAAAACAGGAAGGCAAAATGCCGCAAAAAAGGGAATAAGGGCGACACGGAAATGTTGAATACTCATA
CTCTTCCTTTTTCAATATTATTGAAGCATTTATCAGGGTTATTGTCTCATGAGCGGATACATATTTGAAT
GTATTTAGAAAAATAAACAAATAGGGGTTCCGCGCACATTTCCCCGAAAAGTGCCACCTAAATTGTAAGC
GTTAATATTTTGTTAAAATTCGCGTTAAATTTTTGTTAAATCAGCTCATTTTTTAACCAATAGGCCGAAA
TCGGCAAAATCCCTTATAAATCAAAAGAATAGACCGAGATAGGGT
[37 nt withheld, positions 3616-3652]
AAAGAACGTGGACTCCAACGTCAAAGG
[49 nt withheld, positions 3680-3728]
T
[91 nt withheld, positions 3730-3820]
G
[124 nt withheld, positions 3822-3945]
CCCATTCGCCATTCAGGCTGCGCAACTGTTGGGAAGGGCGATCGGTGCGGGCCTCTTCGCTATTACGCCA
GTCGACCGCCAATTCAATATGGCGTATATGGACTCATGCCAATTCAATATGGTGGATCTGGACCTGTGCC
AATTCAATATGGCGTATATGGACTCGTGCCAATTCAATATGGTGGATCTGGACCCCAGCCAATTCAATAT
GGCGGACTTGGCACCATGCCAATTCAATATGGCGGACCTGGCACTGTGCCAACTGGGGAGGGGTCTACTT
GGCACGGTGCCAAGTTTGAGGAGGGGTCTTGGCCCTGTGCCAAGTCCGCCATATTGAATTGGCATGGTGC
CAATAATGGCGGCCATATTGGCTATATGCCAGGATCAATATATAGGCAATATCCAATATGGCCCTATGCC
AATATGGCTATTGGCCAGGTTCAATACTATGTATTGGCCCTATGCCATATAGTATTCCATATATGGGTTT
TCCTATTGACGTAGATAGCCCCTCCCAATGGGCGGTCCCATATACCATATATGGGGCTTCCTAATACCGC
CCATAGCCACTCCCCCATTGACGTCAATGGTCTCTATATATGGTCTTTCCTATTGACGTCATATGGGCGG
TCCTATTGACGTATATGGCGCCTCCCCCATTGACGTCAATTACGGTAAATGGCCCGCCTGGCTCAATGCC
CATTGACGTCAATAGGACCACCCACCATTGACGTCAATGGGATGGCTCATTGCCCATTCATATCCGTTCT
CACGCCCCCTATTGACGTCAATGACGGTAAATGGCCCACTTGGCAGTACATCAATATCTATTAATAGTAA
CTTGGCAAGTACATTACTATTGGAAGTACGCCAGGGTACATTGGCAGTACTCCCATTGACGTCAATGGCG
GTAAATGGCCCGCGATGGCTGCCAAGTACATCCCCATTGACGTCAATGGGGAGGGGCAATGACGCAAATG
GGCGTTCCATTGACGTAAATGGGCGGTAGGCGTGCCTAATGGGAGGTCTATATAAGCAATGCTCGTTTAG
GGAAC
