>Addgene plasmid #153150 | Flag-FOXR1 | depositor partial sequence | sequence record 296360 | hFOXR1 gene sequence
ATGGGGAACGAGCTCTTTCTGGCCTTCACCACATCTCACCTCCCCTTAGCGGAGCAGAAACTTGCCAGGT
ATAAACTCCGAATTGTTAAGCCACCAAAATTACCCCTAGAGAAAAAACCCAACCCTGATAAGGATGGTCC
AGATTATGAGCCCAACCTCTGGATGTGGGTAAATCCCAACATTGTGTATCCCCCTGGAAAGCTGGAGGTC
TCAGGACGTAGGAAGAGGGAGGACCTGACAAGCACACTCCCCTCCTCTCAGCCACCCCAGAAGGAGGAAG
ATGCCAGCTGCTCAGAGGCCGCAGGGGTGGAATCACTGTCCCAGTCCTCCAGCAAGCGGTCTCCCCCTCG
GAAGCGGTTTGCCTTTTCCCCCAGCACCTGGGAGCTCACAGAAGAGGAGGAGGCTGAGGACCAGGAAGAC
AGCTCCTCTATGGCTCTCCCATCCCCTCACAAAAGGGCCCCCCTCCAGAGTCGGAGGCTTCGGCAAGCCA
GCAGCCAGGCGGGGAGGCTCTGGTCCCGGCCCCCTCTCAATTACTTCCACCTAATTGCCCTGGCATTAAG
AAACAGTTCCCCCTGTGGCCTCAACGTGCAACAGATCTACAGTTTCACTCGAAAGCACTTCCCCTTTTTC
CGGACGGCCCCGGAAGGCTGGAAGAATACTGTCCGTCACAATCTCTGTTTTCGAGACAGCTTTGAGAAAG
TGCCTGTCAGCATGCAGGGCGGGGCCAGCACACGGCCTCGATCTTGCCTCTGGAAGTTGACCGAGGAGGG
ACACCGCCGCTTTGCGGAGGAGGCCCGCGCCTTGGCTTCCACTCGGCTAGAAAGTATCCAACAGTGCATG
AGCCAGCCAGATGTGATGCCCTTCCTCTTTGATCTTTAA
